>Addgene plasmid #146863 | pAc5.1B-lambdaN-DmPABPC1-del288-359-siRNAres-V5His6_L | depositor full sequence | sequence record 289310 | Full Sequence
CTTCAAGGAATTAATTCTATATTCTAAAAACACAAATGATACTTCTAAAAAAAATCATGAATGGCATCAA
CTCTGAATCAAATCTTTGCAGATGCACCTACTTCTCATTTCCACTGTCACATCATTTTTCCAGATCTCGC
TGCCTGTTATGTGGCCCACAAACCAAGACACGTTTTATGGCCATTAAAGCTGGCTGATCGTCGCCAAACA
CCAAATACATATCAATATGTACATTCGAGAAAGAAGCGATCAAAGAAGCGTCTTCGGGCGAGTAGGAGAA
TGCGGAGGAGAAGGAGAACGAGCTGATCTAGTATCTCTCCACAATCCAATGCCAACTGACCAACTGGCCA
TATTCGGAGCAATTTGAAGCCAATTTCCATCGCCTGGCGATCGCTCCATTCTTGGCTATATGTTTTTCAC
CGTTCCCGGGGCCATTTTCAAAGACTCGTCGGTAAGATAAGATTGTGTCACTCGCTGTCTCTCTTCATTT
GTCGAAGAATGCTGAGGAATTTCGCGATGACGTCGGCGAGTATTTTGAAGAATGAGAATAATTTGTATTT
ATACGAAAATCAGTTAGTGGAATTTTCTACAAAAACATGTTATCTATAGATAATTTTGTTGCAAAATATG
TTGACTATGACAAAGATTGTATGTATATACCTTTAATGTATTCTCATTTTCTTATGTATTTATAATGGCA
ATGATGATACTGATGATATTTTAAGATGATGCCAGACCACAGGCTGATTTCTGCGTCTTTTGCCGAACGC
AGTGCATGTGCGGTTGTTGTTTTTTGGAATAGTTTCAATTTTCGGACTGTCCGCTTTGATTTCAGTTTCT
TGGCTTATTCAAAAAGCAAAGTAAAGCCAAAAAAGCGAGATGGCAATACCAAATGCGGCAAAACGGTAGT
GGAAGGAAAGGGGTGCGGGGCAGCGGAAGGAAGGGTGGGGCGGGGCGTGGCGGGGTCTGTGGCTGGGCGC
GACGTCACCGACGTTGGAGCCACTCCTTTGACCATGTGTGCGTGTGTGTATTATTCGTGTCTCGCCACTC
GCCGGTTGTTTTTTTCTTTTTATCTCGCTCTCTCTAGCGCCATCTCGTACGCATGCTCAACGCACCGCAT
GTTGCCGTGTCCTTTATGCGTCATTTTGGCTCGAAATAGGCAATTATTTAAACAAAGATTAGTCAACGAA
AACGCTAAAATAAATAAGTCTACAATATGGTTACTTATTGCCATGTGTGTGCAGCCAACGATAGCAACAA
AAGCAACAACACAGTGGCTTTCCCTCTTTCACTTTTTGTTTGCAAGCGCGTGCGAGCAAGACGGCACGAC
CGGCAAACGCAATTACGCTGACAAAGAGCAGACGAAGTTTTGGCCGAAAAACATCAAGGCGCCTGATACG
AATGCATTTGCAATAACAATTGCGATATTTAATATTGTTTATGAAGCTGTTTGACTTCAAAACACACAAA
AAAAAAAATAAAACAAATTATTTGAAAGAGAATTAGGAATCGGACAGCTTATCGTTACGGGCTAACAGCA
CACCGAGACGAAATAGCTTACCTGACGTCACAGCCTCTGGAAGAACTGCCGCCAAGCAGAGAGAGAGAGA
AAAAGAGGGAGAGCAGCTTAGACCGCATGTGCTTGTGTGTGAGGCGTCTCTCTCTTCGTCTCCTGTTTGC
GCAAACGCATAGACTGCACTGAGAAAATCGATTACCTATTTTTTATGAATGAATATTTGCACTATTACTA
TTCAAAACTATTAAGATAGCAATCACATTCAATAGCCAAATACTATACCACCTGAGCGATGCAACGAAAT
GATCAATTTGAGCAAAAATGCTGCATATTTAGGACGGCATCATTATAGAAATGCTTCTTGCTGTGTACTT
TTCTCTCGTCTGGCAGCTGTTTCGCCGTTATTGTTAAAACCGGCTTAAGTTAGGTGTGTTTTCTACGACT
AGTGATGCCCCTACTAGAAGATGTGTGTTGCACAAATGTCCCTGAATAACCAATTTGAAGTGCAGATAGC
AGTAAACGTAAGCTAATATGAATATTATTTAACTGTAATGTTTTAATATCGCTGGACATTACTAATAAAC
CCACTATAAACACATGTACATATGTATGTTTTGGCATACAATGAGTAGTTGGGGAAAAAATGTGTAAAAG
CACCGTGACCATCACAGCATAAAGATAACCAGCTGAAGTATCGAATATGAGTAACCCCCAAATTGAATCA
CATGCCGCAACTGATAGGACCCATGGAAGTACACTCTTCATGGCGATATACAAGACACACACAAGCACGA
ACACCCAGTTGCGGAGGAAATTCTCCGTAAATGAAAACCCAATCGGCGAACAATTCATACCCATATATGG
TAAAAGTTTTGAACGCGACTTGAGAGCGGAGAGCATTGCGGCTGATAAGGTTTTAGCGCTAAGCGGGCTT
TATAAAACGGGCTGCGGGACCAGTTTTCATATCACTACCGTTTGAGTTCTTGTGCTGTGTGGATACTCCT
CCCGACACAAAGCCGCTCCATCAGCCAGCAGTCGTCTAATCCAGAGACCCCGGATCGGGGTACCCAACAT
GGACGCACAAACACGACGACGTGAGCGTCGCGCTGAGAAACAAGCTCAATGGAAAGCTGCAAACGGTGGA
TCTCCTCCAAGCTTGATGGCTTCTCTATACGTCGGTGATCTCCCACAGGACGTCAACGAATCGGGACTTT
TTGACAAGTTCTCGTCTGCTAGTCCAGTGCTGTCCATTCGTGTCTGCCGCGATGTGATTACCCGTCGCTC
GTTGGGCTATGCCTACGTCAACTTCCAGCAGCCAGCCGATGCTGAGCGTGCTTTGGACACCATGAACTTT
GACCTGGTTCGCAACAAGCCCATTCGCATTATGTGGTCTCAGCGTGATCCGTCTCTTCGTCGCTCCGGTG
TGGGCAACGTGTTCATCAAGAACTTAGATAGGGCCATCGACAACAAGGCAATCTACGACACTTTCTCCGC
CTTCGGCAACATTTTAAGCTGCAAGGTAGCCACCGATGAAAAGGGCAATTCGAAAGGATACGGCTTCGTC
CACTTCGAGACCGAGGAGGCCGCAAACACGTCCATCGACAAAGTCAATGGCATGTTGCTTAACGGCAAGA
AGGTCTACGTGGGTAAGTTCATCCCGCGCAAGGAGCGCGAGAAGGAGCTGGGCGAGAAGGCTAAGCTCTT
CACCAATGTATATGTGAAGAACTTCACTGAGGATTTCGACGATGAAAAACTGAAGGAATTCTTTGAGCCC
TACGGCAAGATAACCAGCTACAAGGTCATGTCCAAGGAGGATGGCAAGAGCAAGGGCTTCGGATTCGTTG
CATTCGAGACAACAGAGGCTGCTGAGGCGGCCGTTCAGGCTCTCAATGGCAAGGACATGGGAGAGGGCAA
GTCCCTGTACGTGGCTCGTGCCCAGAAGAAGGCCGAACGCCAGCAGGAGCTGAAGCGCAAGTTCGAGGAA
CTGAAGCAGAAGCGTCACGAGTCTGTGTTCGGCGTTGCTTTGGCCCAAAGGAAGGAGGAGCGCAAGGCTC
ATCTCGCCTCGCAGTACATGCGTCACATGACCGGCATGCGTATGCAGCAGCTGGGACAGATCTACCAGCC
CAACGCGGCTAGCGGCTTCTTTGTGCCGACCCTTCCGTCAAATCAGCGTTTCTTCGGTTCCCAGGTGGCC
ACTCAGATGAGAAACACACCCCGCTGGGTGCCCCAGGTGCGTCCCCCAGCAGCCATACAGGGTGTCCAGG
CCGGAGCTGCCGCTGCTGGTGGCTTCCAGGGCACAGCCGGTGCGGTGCCCACTCAGTTCCGTTCGGCTGC
TGCTGGCGCTCGCGGGGCACAGCCTCAGGTGCAGGGCACACACGCCGCCGCTGCTGCGGCTAACAACATG
CGCAACACTGGAGCACGCGCTATTACTGGCCAGCAAACTGCAGCACCCAACATGCAGATCCCCGGAGCCC
AAATCGCTGGCGGTGCCCAGCAGCGTACTTCCAACTATAAGTACACCTCAAACATGCGTAATCCTCCAGT
GCCACAGTTGCATCAGACCCAGCCAATTCCACAGCAATTGCAAGGAAAGAATTCTGAGAAGCTCATTGCC
TCGTTGCTGGCCAACGCCAAGCCGCAGGAGCAGAAACAGATCCTGGGCGAGCGTCTGTATCCGATGATTG
AACATATGCACGCCAATTTGGCTGGTAAGATCACCGGCATGTTGTTGGAGATCGAAAACTCTGAGCTCTT
GCACATGATCGAGGATCAGGAGGCCCTTAAGGCCAAGGTGGAGGAGGCTGTGGCCGTGCTTCAGGTGCAC
CGCGTCACCGAGCCCGCCAACTCGAGTCTAGAGGGCCCGCGGTTCGAAGGTAAGCCTATCCCTAACCCTC
TCCTCGGTCTCGATTCTACGCGTACCGGTCATCATCACCATCACCATTGAGTTTAAACCCGCTGATCAGC
CTCGACTGTGCCTTCTAAGGCCTGAGCTCGCTGATCAGCCTCGATCGAGGATCCAGACATGATAAGATAC
ATTGATGAGTTTGGACAAACCACAACTAGAATGCAGTGAAAAAAATGCTTTATTTGTGAAATTTGTGATG
CTATTGCTTTATTTGTAACCATTATAAGCTGCAATAAACAAGTTAACAACAACAATTGCATTCATTTTAT
GTTTCAGGTTCAGGGGGAGGTGTGGGAGGTTTTTTAAAGCAAGTAAAACCTCTACAAATGTGGTATGGCT
GATTATGATCAGTCGACCGATGCCCTTGAGAGCCTTCAACCCAGTCAGCTCCTTCCGGTGGGCGCGGGGC
ATGACTATCGTCGCCGCACTTATGACTGTCTTCTTTATCATGCAACTCGTAGGACAGGTGCCGGCAGCGC
TCTGGGTCATTTTCGGCGAGGACCGCTTTCGCTGGAGCGCGACGATGATCGGCCTGTCGCTTGCGGTATT
CGGAATCTTGCACGCCCTCGCTCAAGCCTTCGTCACTGGTCCCGCCACCAAACGTTTCGGCGAGAAGCAG
GCCATTATCGCCGGCATGGCGGCCGACGCGCTGGGCTACGTCTTGCTGGCGTTCGCGACGCGAGGCTGGA
TGGCCTTCCCCATTATGATTCTTCTCGCTTCCGGCGGCATCGGGATGCCCGCGTTGCAGGCCATGCTGTC
CAGGCAGGTAGATGACGACCATCAGGGACAGCTTCAAGGATCGCTCGCGGCTCTTACCAGCCAGCAAAAG
GCCAGGAACCGTAAAAAGGCCGCGTTGCTGGCGTTTTTCCATAGGCTCCGCCCCCCTGACGAGCATCACA
AAAATCGACGCTCAAGTCAGAGGTGGCGAAACCCGACAGGACTATAAAGATACCAGGCGTTTCCCCCTGG
AAGCTCCCTCGTGCGCTCTCCTGTTCCGACCCTGCCGCTTACCGGATACCTGTCCGCCTTTCTCCCTTCG
GGAAGCGTGGCGCTTTCTCAATGCTCACGCTGTAGGTATCTCAGTTCGGTGTAGGTCGTTCGCTCCAAGC
TGGGCTGTGTGCACGAACCCCCCGTTCAGCCCGACCGCTGCGCCTTATCCGGTAACTATCGTCTTGAGTC
CAACCCGGTAAGACACGACTTATCGCCACTGGCAGCAGCCACTGGTAACAGGATTAGCAGAGCGAGGTAT
GTAGGCGGTGCTACAGAGTTCTTGAAGTGGTGGCCTAACTACGGCTACACTAGAAGGACAGTATTTGGTA
TCTGCGCTCTGCTGAAGCCAGTTACCTTCGGAAAAAGAGTTGGTAGCTCTTGATCCGGCAAACAAACCAC
CGCTGGTAGCGGTGGTTTTTTTGTTTGCAAGCAGCAGATTACGCGCAGAAAAAAAGGATCTCAAGAAGAT
CCTTTGATCTTTTCTACGGGGTCTGACGCTCAGTGGAACGAAAACTCACGTTAAGGGATTTTGGTCATGA
GATTATCAAAAAGGATCTTCACCTAGATCCTTTTAAATTAAAAATGAAGTTTTAAATCAATCTAAAGTAT
ATATGAGTAAACTTGGTCTGACAGTTACCAATGCTTAATCAGTGAGGCACCTATCTCAGCGATCTGTCTA
TTTCGTTCATCCATAGTTGCCTGACTCCCCGTCGTGTAGATAACTACGATACGGGAGGGCTTACCATCTG
GCCCCAGTGCTGCAATGATACCGCGAGACCCACGCTCACCGGCTCCAGATTTATCAGCAATAAACCAGCC
AGCCGGAAGGGCCGAGCGCAGAAGTGGTCCTGCAACTTTATCCGCCTCCATCCAGTCTATTAATTGTTGC
CGGGAAGCTAGAGTAAGTAGTTCGCCAGTTAATAGTTTGCGCAACGTTGTTGCCATTGCTGCAGGCATCG
TGGTGTCACGCTCGTCGTTTGGTATGGCTTCATTCAGCTCCGGTTCCCAACGATCAAGGCGAGTTACATG
ATCCCCCATGTTGTGCAAAAAAGCGGTTAGCTCCTTCGGTCCTCCGATCGTTGTCAGAAGTAAGTTGGCC
GCAGTGTTATCACTCATGGTTATGGCAGCACTGCATAATTCTCTTACTGTCATGCCATCCGTAAGATGCT
TTTCTGTGACTGGTGAGTACTCAACCAAGTCATTCTGAGAATAGTGTATGCGGCGACCGAGTTGCTCTTG
CCCGGCGTCAACACGGGATAATACCGCGCCACATAGCAGAACTTTAAAAGTGCTCATCATTGGAAAACGT
TCTTCGGGGCGAAAACTCTCAAGGATCTTACCGCTGTTGAGATCCAGTTCGATGTAACCCACTCGTGCAC
CCAACTGATCTTCAGCATCTTTTACTTTCACCAGCGTTTCTGGGTGAGCAAAAACAGGAAGGCAAAATGC
CGCAAAAAAGGGAATAAGGGCGACACGGAAATGTTGAATACTCATACTCTTCCTTTTTCAATATTATTGA
AGCATTTATCAGGGTTATTGTCTCATGAGCGGATACATATTTGAATGTATTTAGAAAAATAAACAAATAG
GGGTTCCGCGCACATTTCCCCGAAAAGTGCCACCTGACGTCTAAGAAACCATTATTATCATGACATTAAC
CTATAAAAATAGGCGTATCACGAGGCCCTTTCGT
Features (pLannotate 1.2.2; 10 found; start..end, strand, type, name):
     56..2568    +  promoter       Ac5 promoter: Drosophila melanogaster actin 5C promoter
   2589..2654    +  CDS            N (fragment): REGN_LAMBD - Experimental evidence at protein level: Swiss-Prot protein existence level 1. Plays a role as a transcriptional antitermination factor that allows the virus to initiate its lytic phase. Activates expression of the delayed viral early genes by modifying host RNA polymerase (RNAP) into a form that is resistant to termination signals. This antitermination function requires the host NusA protein which serves to stabilize the interaction between antitermination protein N and host RNA polymerase. From Escherichia phage lambda (Bacteriophage lambda).
   2676..4361    +  CDS            pAbp (fragment): PABP_DROME - Experimental evidence at protein level: Swiss-Prot protein existence level 1. Binds the poly(A) tail of mRNA (PubMed:2125288). Since it interacts with the cap-associating translation initiation factor eIF4G, it is likely that it functions by linking Atx2 to the cap-binding complex (PubMed:28388438). Forms a complex with tyf and Atx2 which functions in adult circadian pacemaker neurons to sustain circadian rhythms likely by switching between activator and repressor modes of post-transcriptional regulation via interaction with Lsm12a or me31B, respectively (PubMed:28388438). The act
   4389..4430    +  CDS            V5 tag: epitope tag from simian virus 5
   4530..4664    -  polyA_signal   SV40 poly(A) signal: SV40 polyadenylation signal
   4687..4771    -  CDS            large T antigen (fragment): large T antigen from SV40 (simian virus 40)
   4772..5242    +  CDS            TcR (fragment): tetracycline efflux protein; tet; confers resistance to tetracycline
   5286..5874    -  rep_origin     ori: high-copy-number ColE1/pMB1/pBR322/pUC origin of replication
   6045..6905    -  CDS            AmpR: β-lactamase; bla; confers resistance to ampicillin, carbenicillin, and related antibiotics
   6906..7010    -  promoter       AmpR promoter: bla
