[The description below was written by a language model from this plasmid's Addgene catalogue record and pLannotate feature annotations shown in this document.]
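Description:
pAc5.1B-lambdaN-DmPABPC1-del288-359-siRNAres-V5His6_L is a 7.1 kb insect expression plasmid. The catalogue lists the backbone as unknown, although the name points to a pAc5.1B-type vector. It is propagated in E. coli through a ColE1/pUC-family origin and selected with ampicillin via a bla (AmpR) cassette driven by its own promoter. The record describes it as low copy, whereas the annotation software labels the origin as a high-copy type. A partial tetracycline-resistance coding fragment and a short SV40 large T antigen fragment are also annotated. These appear to be non-functional backbone remnants rather than usable markers.

Expression is driven by the Drosophila melanogaster actin 5C promoter, a strong constitutive promoter for cultured fly cells. The open reading frame begins with a short fragment of the bacteriophage lambda N protein. This peptide binds BoxB RNA hairpins and is commonly used to tether a fusion partner to a BoxB-containing reporter mRNA. It is followed by the Drosophila cytoplasmic poly(A)-binding protein (pAbp/PABPC1) lacking residues 288–359. A V5 epitope tag and an SV40 polyadenylation signal lie downstream. The name also indicates a His6 tag, but this is not separately annotated.

According to the record, the insert carries one non-silent change (G26S) and six silent changes relative to the reference transcript. The "siRNAres" designation implies that the coding sequence was recoded to escape RNAi directed against the endogenous gene. That would allow complementation of knockdown cells with this deletion mutant. The associated study concerns PABPC1-binding sites in GW182 proteins and miRNA-mediated silencing, which fits use in tethering, interaction or rescue experiments in Drosophila cells.
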