Addgene plasmid #146863: pAc5.1B-lambdaN-DmPABPC1-del288-359-siRNAres-V5His6_L
Purpose: Insect Expression of DmPABPC1_del288-359-siRNAres
Depositing lab: Elisa Izaurralde. Depositing organization: Max Planck Institute for Developmental Biology. Publication: Two PABPC1-binding sites in GW182 proteins promote miRNA-mediated gene silencing. Huntzinger E, Braun JE, Heimstädt S, Zekri L, Izaurralde E. EMBO J. 2010 Dec 15;29(24):4146-60. doi: 10.1038/emboj.2010.274 PubMed 21063388.
Backbone
  Vector backbone: Unknown
  Vector type: Insect Expression
Growth in bacteria
  Bacterial resistance: Ampicillin, 100 μg/mL
  Growth temperature: 37°C
  Growth strain: DH5alpha
  Copy number: Low Copy
Gene/Insert
  Gene/Insert name: DmPABPC1_del288-359-siRNAres
  Species: D. melanogaster (fly)
  Mutation: one non silent mutation G26S, and six silent mutations compared to the sequence given by NCBI: NM_166265.
  Entrez Gene: pAbp (a.k.a. Dmel_CG5119, BABP, BcDNA:LD24412, CG16803, CG5119, Dmel\CG5119, PABP, PABP55B, PABPC1, PAbp, Pabp, anon-EST:Posey247, anon-EST:Posey249, anon-EST:fe2E5, dPABP, duo, l(2)SH1908, l(2)SH2 1908, l(2)k10109, pAB, pABP, pABp, pabp)
  Cloning method: Unknown
Terms and licenses: Academic/Nonprofit Terms; Industry Terms: Not Available to Industry
Depositor comments: Plasmids from this collection were made available to the research community and donated after the lab closed. Please note that the sequence provided by the depositing laboratory may be theoretical/predicted or based on Sanger sequencing results. There may be discrepancies between sequencing results obtained by Addgene and the depositor sequence. If an Addgene verified sequence is not available, please contact before placing your order to request that our lab fully sequence the plasmid.
How to cite: pAc5.1B-lambdaN-DmPABPC1-del288-359-siRNAres-V5His6_L was a gift from Elisa Izaurralde (Addgene plasmid # 146863 ; http://n2t.net/addgene:146863 ; RRID:Addgene_146863)
